>Addgene plasmid #143639 | TFORF2851 | addgene full sequence | sequence record 391417 | Addgene NGS Result
TTAATGTAGTCTTATGCAATACTCTTGTAGTCTTGCAACATGGTAACGATGAGTTAGCAACATGCCTTAC
AAGGAGAGAAAAAGCACCGTGCATGCCGATTGGTGGAAGTAAGGTGGTACGATCGTGCCTTATTAGGAAG
GCAACAGACGGGTCTGACATGGATTGGACGAACCACTGAATTGCCGCATTGCAGAGATATTGTATTTAAG
TGCCTAGCTCGATACATAAACGGGTCTCTCTGGTTAGACCAGATCTGAGCCTGGGAGCTCTCTGGCTAAC
TAGGGAACCCACTGCTTAAGCCTCAATAAAGCTTGCCTTGAGTGCTTCAAGTAGTGTGTGCCCGTCTGTT
GTGTGACTCTGGTAACTAGAGATCCCTCAGACCCTTTTAGTCAGTGTGGAAAATCTCTAGCAGTGGCGCC
CGAACAGGGACTTGAAAGCGAAAGGGAAACCAGAGGAGCTCTCTCGACGCAGGACTCGGCTTGCTGAAGC
GCGCACGGCAAGAGGCGAGGGGCGGCGACTGGTGAGTACGCCAAAAATTTTGACTAGCGGAGGCTAGAAG
GAGAGAGATGGGTGCGAGAGCGTCAGTATTAAGCGGGGGAGAATTAGATCGCGATGGGAAAAAATTCGGT
TAAGGCCAGGGGGAAAGAAAAAATATAAATTAAAACATATAGTATGGGCAAGCAGGGAGCTAGAACGATT
CGCAGTTAATCCTGGCCTGTTAGAAACATCAGAAGGCTGTAGACAAATACTGGGACAGCTACAACCATCC
CTTCAGACAGGATCAGAAGAACTTAGATCATTATATAATACAGTAGCAACCCTCTATTGTGTGCATCAAA
GGATAGAGATAAAAGACACCAAGGAAGCTTTAGACAAGATAGAGGAAGAGCAAAACAAAAGTAAGACCAC
CGCACAGCAAGCGGCCGCTGATCTTCAGACCTGGAGGAGGAGATATGAGGGACAATTGGAGAAGTGAATT
ATATAAATATAAAGTAGTAAAAATTGAACCATTAGGAGTAGCACCCACCAAGGCAAAGAGAAGAGTGGTG
CAGAGAGAAAAAAGAGCAGTGGGAATAGGAGCTTTGTTCCTTGGGTTCTTGGGAGCAGCAGGAAGCACTA
TGGGCGCAGCGTCAATGACGCTGACGGTACAGGCCAGACAATTATTGTCTGGTATAGTGCAGCAGCAGAA
CAATTTGCTGAGGGCTATTGAGGCGCAACAGCATCTGTTGCAACTCACAGTCTGGGGCATCAAGCAGCTC
CAGGCAAGAATCCTGGCTGTGGAAAGATACCTAAAGGATCAACAGCTCCTGGGGATTTGGGGTTGCTCTG
GAAAACTCATTTGCACCACTGCTGTGCCTTGGAATGCTAGTTGGAGTAATAAATCTCTGGAACAGATTTG
GAATCACACGACCTGGATGGAGTGGGACAGAGAAATTAACAATTACACAAGCTTAATACACTCCTTAATT
GAAGAATCGCAAAACCAGCAAGAAAAGAATGAACAAGAATTATTGGAATTAGATAAATGGGCAAGTTTGT
GGAATTGGTTTAACATAACAAATTGGCTGTGGTATATAAAATTATTCATAATGATAGTAGGAGGCTTGGT
AGGTTTAAGAATAGTTTTTGCTGTACTTTCTATAGTGAATAGAGTTAGGCAGGGATATTCACCATTATCG
TTTCAGACCCACCTCCCAACCCCGAGGGGACCCATGCATTGCATCTCAATTAGTCAGCAACCAGGTGTGG
AAAGTCCCCAGGCTCCCCAGCAGGCAGAAGTATGCAAAGCATGCGTCTCAATTAGTCAGCAACCATAGTC
CCGCCCCTAACTCCGCCCATCCCGCCCCTAACTCCGCCCAGTTCCGCCCATTCTCCGCCCCATGGCTGAC
TAATTTTTTTTATTTATGCAGAGGCCGAGGCCGCCTCGGCCTCTGAGCTATTCCAGAAGTAGTGAGGAGG
CTTTTTTGGAGGCCTAGGCTTTTGCAAAAAGCTTTCTAGAGGTACCACCGGAGCTTACCATGACCGAGTA
CAAGCCCACGGTGCGCCTCGCCACCCGCGACGACGTCCCCAGGGCCGTACGCACCCTCGCCGCCGCGTTC
GCCGACTACCCCGCCACGCGCCACACCGTCGATCCGGACCGCCACATCGAGCGGGTCACCGAGCTGCAAG
AACTCTTCCTCACGCGCGTCGGGCTCGACATCGGCAAGGTGTGGGTCGCGGACGACGGCGCCGCCGTGGC
GGTCTGGACCACGCCGGAGAGCGTCGAAGCGGGGGCGGTGTTCGCCGAGATCGGCCCGCGCATGGCCGAG
TTGAGCGGTTCCCGGCTGGCCGCGCAGCAACAGATGGAAGGCCTCCTGGCGCCGCACCGGCCCAAGGAGC
CCGCGTGGTTCCTGGCCACCGTCGGCGTCTCGCCCGACCACCAGGGCAAGGGTCTGGGCAGCGCCGTCGT
GCTCCCCGGAGTGGAGGCGGCCGAGCGCGCCGGGGTGCCCGCCTTCCTGGAGACCTCCGCGCCCCGCAAC
CTCCCCTTCTACGAGCGGCTCGGCTTCACCGTCACCGCCGACGTCGAGGTGCCCGAAGGACCGCGCACCT
GGTGCATGACCCGCAAGCCCGGTGCCAGTTAACGAATTCTAGATCTTGAGACAAATGGCAGTATTCATCC
ACAATTTTAAAAGAAAAGGGGGGATTGGGGGGTACAGTGCAGGGGAAAGAATAGTAGACATAATAGCAAC
AGACATACAAACTAAAGAATTACAAAAACAAATTACAAAAATTCAAAATTTTCGGGTTTATTACAGGGAC
AGCAGAGATCCACTTTGGCGCCGGCTCGAGGCCTGCAGGTGCAAAGATGGATAAAGTTTTAAACAGAGAG
GAATCTTTGCAGCTAATGGACCTTCTAGGTCTTGAAAGGAGTGGGAATTGGCTCCGGTGCCCGTCAGTGG
GCAGAGCGCACATCGCCCACAGTCCCCGAGAAGTTGGGGGGAGGGGTCGGCAATTGAACCGGTGCCTAGA
GAAGGTGGCGCGGGGTAAACTGGGAAAGTGATGTCGTGTACTGGCTCCGCCTTTTTCCCGAGGGTGGGGG
AGAACCGTATATAAGTGCAGTAGTCGCCGTGAACGTTCTTTTTCGCAACGGGTTTGCCGCCAGAACACAG
GTAAGTGCCGTGTGTGGTTCCCGCGGGCCTGGCCTCTTTACGGGTTATGGCCCTTGCGTGCCTTGAATTA
CTTCCACCTGGCTGCAGTACGTGATTCTTGATCCCGAGCTTCGGGTTGGAAGTGGGTGGGAGAGTTCGAG
GCCTTGCGCTTAAGGAGCCCCTTCGCCTCGTGCTTGAGTTGAGGCCTGGCCTGGGCGCTGGGGCCGCCGC
GTGCGAATCTGGTGGCACCTTCGCGCCTGTCTCGCTGCTTTCGATAAGTCTCTAGCCATTTAAAATTTTT
GATGACCTGCTGCGACGCTTTTTTTCTGGCAAGATAGTCTTGTAAATGCGGGCCAAGATCTGCACACTGG
TATTTCGGTTTTTGGGGCCGCGGGCGGCGACGGGGCCCGTGCGTCCCAGCGCACATGTTCGGCGAGGCGG
GGCCTGCGAGCGCGGCCACCGAGAATCGGACGGGGGTAGTCTCAAGCTGGCCGGCCTGCTCTGGTGCCTG
GCCTCGCGCCGCCGTGTATCGCCCCGCCCTGGGCGGCAAGGCTGGCCCGGTCGGCACCAGTTGCGTGAGC
GGAAAGATGGCCGCTTCCCGGCCCTGCTGCAGGGAGCTCAAAATGGAGGACGCGGCGCTCGGGAGAGCGG
GCGGGTGAGTCACCCACACAAAGGAAAAGGGCCTTTCCGTCCTCAGCCGTCGCTTCATGTGACTCCACGG
AGTACCGGGCGCCGTCCAGGCACCTCGATTAGTTCTCGAGCTTTTGGAGTACGTCGTCTTTAGGTTGGGG
GGAGGGGTTTTATGCGATGGAGTTTCCCCACACTGAGTGGGTGGAGACTGAAGTTAGGCCAGCTTGGCAC
TTGATGTAATTCTCCTTGGAATTTGCCCTTTTTGAGTTTGGATCTTGGTTCATTCTCAAGCCTCAGACAG
TGGTTCAAAGTTTTTTTCTTCCATTTCAGGTGTCGTGAGGCTAGCACCGCCACCATGAGCGCACGCGGTG
AGGGCGCGGGGCAGCCGTCCACTTCAGCCCAGGGACAACCTGCCGCCCCAGCGCCTCAGAAGAGAGGACG
CGGCCGCCCCAGGAAGCAGCAGCAAGAACCAACCGGTGAGCCCTCTCCTAAGAGACCCAGGGGAAGACCC
AAAGGCAGCAAAAACAAGAGTCCCTCTAAAGCAGCTCAAAAGAAAGCAGAAGCCACTGGAGAAAAACGGC
CAAGAGGCAGACCTAGGAAATGGCCACAACAAGTTGTTCAGAAGAAGCCTGCTCAGGAGGAAACTGAAGA
GACATCCTCACAAGAGTCTGCCGAAGAGGACTAGTAATGAACTAGTCCGTAACTTGAAAGTATTTCGATT
TCTTGGCTTTATATATCTTGTGGAAAGGACGAGGAACCCTCAACAAGGAGTCGCCGACGCGTTAAGTCGA
CAATCAACCTCTGGATTACAAAATTTGTGAAAGATTGACTGGTATTCTTAACTATGTTGCTCCTTTTACG
CTATGTGGATACGCTGCTTTAATGCCTTTGTATCATGCTATTGCTTCCCGTATGGCTTTCATTTTCTCCT
CCTTGTATAAATCCTGGTTGCTGTCTCTTTATGAGGAGTTGTGGCCCGTTGTCAGGCAACGTGGCGTGGT
GTGCACTGTGTTTGCTGACGCAACCCCCACTGGTTGGGGCATTGCCACCACCTGTCAGCTCCTTTCCGGG
ACTTTCGCTTTCCCCCTCCCTATTGCCACGGCGGAACTCATCGCCGCCTGCCTTGCCCGCTGCTGGACAG
GGGCTCGGCTGTTGGGCACTGACAATTCCGTGGTGTTGTCGGGGAAATCATCGTCCTTTCCTTGGCTGCT
CGCCTGTGTTGCCACCTGGATTCTGCGCGGGACGTCCTTCTGCTACGTCCCTTCGGCCCTCAATCCAGCG
GACCTTCCTTCCCGCGGCCTGCTGCCGGCTCTGCGGCCTCTTCCGCGTCTTCGCCTTCGCCCTCAGACGA
GTCGGATCTCCCTTTGGGCCGCCTCCCCGCGTCGACTTTAAGACCAATGACTTACAAGGCAGCTGTAGAT
CTTAGCCACTTTTTAAAAGAAAAGGGGGGACTGGAAGGGCTAATTCACTCCCAACGAAGACAAGATCTGC
TTTTTGCTTGTACTGGGTCTCTCTGGTTAGACCAGATCTGAGCCTGGGAGCTCTCTGGCTAACTAGGGAA
CCCACTGCTTAAGCCTCAATAAAGCTTGCCTTGAGTGCTTCAAGTAGTGTGTGCCCGTCTGTTGTGTGAC
TCTGGTAACTAGAGATCCCTCAGACCCTTTTAGTCAGTGTGGAAAATCTCTAGCAGTACGTATAGTAGTT
CATGTCATCTTATTATTCAGTATTTATAACTTGCAAAGAAATGAATATCAGAGAGTGAGAGGAACTTGTT
TATTGCAGCTTATAATGGTTACAAATAAAGCAATAGCATCACAAATTTCACAAATAAAGCATTTTTTTCA
CTGCATTCTAGTTGTGGTTTGTCCAAACTCATCAATGTATCTTATCATGTCTGGCTCTAGCTATCCCGCC
CCTAACTCCGCCCATCCCGCCCCTAACTCCGCCCAGTTCCGCCCATTCTCCGCCCCATGGCTGACTAATT
TTTTTTATTTATGCAGAGGCCGAGGCCGCCTCGGCCTCTGAGCTATTCCAGAAGTAGTGAGGAGGCTTTT
TTGGAGGCCTAGGGACGTACCCAATTCGCCCTATAGTGAGTCGTATTACGCGCGCTCACTGGCCGTCGTT
TTACAACGTCGTGACTGGGAAAACCCTGGCGTTACCCAACTTAATCGCCTTGCAGCACATCCCCCTTTCG
CCAGCTGGCGTAATAGCGAAGAGGCCCGCACCGATCGCCCTTCCCAACAGTTGCGCAGCCTGAATGGCGA
ATGGG
[124 nt withheld, positions 6026-6149]
C
[91 nt withheld, positions 6151-6241]
A
[49 nt withheld, positions 6243-6291]
CCTTTGACGTTGGAGTCCACGTTCTTT
[37 nt withheld, positions 6319-6355]
ACCCTATCTCGGTCTATTCTTTTGATTTATAAGGGATTTTGCCGATTTCGGCCTATTGGTTAAAAAATGA
GCTGATTTAACAAAAATTTAACGCGAATTTTAACAAAATATTAACGCTTACAATTTAGGTGGCACTTTTC
GGGGAAATGTGCGCGGAACCCCTATTTGTTTATTTTTCTAAATACATTCAAATATGTATCCGCTCATGAG
ACAATAACCCTGATAAATGCTTCAATAATATTGAAAAAGGAAGAGTATGAGTATTCAACATTTCCGTGTC
GCCCTTATTCCCTTTTTTGCGGCATTTTGCCTTCCTGTTTTTGCTCACCCAGAAACGCTGGTGAAAGTAA
AAGATGCTGAAGATCAGTTGGGTGCACGAGTGGGTTACATCGAACTGGATCTCAACAGCGGTAAGATCCT
TGAGAGTTTTCGCCCCGAAGAACGTTTTCCAATGATGAGCACTTTTAAAGTTCTGCTATGTGGCGCGGTA
TTATCCCGTATTGACGCCGGGCAAGAGCAACTCGGTCGCCGCATACACTATTCTCAGAATGACTTGGTTG
AGTACTCACCAGTCACAGAAAAGCATCTTACGGATGGCATGACAGTAAGAGAATTATGCAGTGCTGCCAT
AACCATGAGTGATAACACTGCGGCCAACTTACTTCTGACAACGATCGGAGGACCGAAGGAGCTAACCGCT
TTTTTGCACAACATGGGGGATCATGTAACTCGCCTTGATCGTTGGGAACCGGAGCTGAATGAAGCCATAC
CAAACGACGAGCGTGACACCACGATGCCTGTAGCAATGGCAACAACGTTGCGCAAACTATTAACTGGCGA
ACTACTTACTCTAGCTTCCCGGCAACAATTAATAGACTGGATGGAGGCGGATAAAGTTGCAGGACCACTT
CTGCGCTCGGCCCTTCCGGCTGGCTGGTTTATTGCTGATAAATCTGGAGCCGGTGAGCGTGGGTCTCGCG
GTATCATTGCAGCACTGGGGCCAGATGGTAAGCCCTCCCGTATCGTAGTTATCTACACGACGGGGAGTCA
GGCAACTATGGATGAACGAAATAGACAGATCGCTGAGATAGGTGCCTCACTGATTAAGCATTGGTAACTG
TCAGACCAAGTTTACTCATATATACTTTAGATTGATTTAAAACTTCATTTTTAATTTAAAAGGATCTAGG
TGAAGATCCTTTTTGATAATCTCATGACCAAAATCCCTTAACGTGAGTTTTCGTTCCACTGAGCGTCAGA
CCCCGTAGAAAAGATCAAAGGATCTTCTTGAGATCCTTTTTTTCTGCGCGTAATCTGCTGCTTGCAAACA
AAAAAACCACCGCTACCAGCGGTGGTTTGTTTGCCGGATCAAGAGCTACCAACTCTTTTTCCGAAGGTAA
CTGGCTTCAGCAGAGCGCAGATACCAAATACTGTTCTTCTAGTGTAGCCGTAGTTAGGCCACCACTTCAA
GAACTCTGTAGCACCGCCTACATACCTCGCTCTGCTAATCCTGTTACCAGTGGCTGCTGCCAGTGGCGAT
AAGTCGTGTCTTACCGGGTTGGACTCAAGACGATAGTTACCGGATAAGGCGCAGCGGTCGGGCTGAACGG
GGGGTTCGTGCACACAGCCCAGCTTGGAGCGAACGACCTACACCGAACTGAGATACCTACAGCGTGAGCT
ATGAGAAAGCGCCACGCTTCCCGAAGGGAGAAAGGCGGACAGGTATCCGGTAAGCGGCAGGGTCGGAACA
GGAGAGCGCACGAGGGAGCTTCCAGGGGGAAACGCCTGGTATCTTTATAGTCCTGTCGGGTTTCGCCACC
TCTGACTTGAGCGTCGATTTTTGTGATGCTCGTCAGGGGGGCGGAGCCTATGGAAAAACGCCAGCAACGC
GGCCTTTTTACGGTTCCTGGCCTTTTGCTGGCCTTTTGCTCACATGTTCTTTCCTGCGTTATCCCCTGAT
TCTGTGGATAACCGTATTACCGCCTTTGAGTGAGCTGATACCGCTCGCCGCAGCCGAACGACCGAGCGCA
GCGAGTCAGTGAGCGAGGAAGCGGAAGAGCGCCCAATACGCAAACCGCCTCTCCCCGCGCGTTGGCCGAT
TCATTAATGCAGCTGGCACGACAGGTTTCCCGACTGGAAAGCGGGCAGTGAGCGCAACGCAATTAATGTG
AGTTAGCTCACTCATTAGGCACCCCAGGCTTTACACTTTATGCTTCCGGCTCGTATGTTGTGTGGAATTG
TGAGCGGATAACAATTTCACACAGGAAACAGCTATGACCATGATTACGCCAAGCGCGCAATTAACCCTCA
CTAAAGGGAACAAAAGCTGGAGCTGCAAGC
Features (pLannotate 1.2.2; 31 found; start..end, strand, type, name):
      5..231     +  promoter       RSV promoter: Rous sarcoma virus enhancer/promoter
    232..412     +  LTR            5' LTR (truncated): truncated 5' long terminal repeat (LTR) from HIV-1
    459..584     +  misc_feature   HIV-1 Ψ: packaging signal of human immunodeficiency virus type 1
    568..931     +  CDS            HIV-1 gag (fragment): gag protein from human immunodeficiency virus 1; gag
   1077..1310    +  misc_feature   RRE: The Rev response element (RRE) of HIV-1 allows for Rev-dependent mRNA export from the nucleus to the cytoplasm.
   1687..1713    +  CDS            Rev (fragment): human immunodeficiency virus 1 (HIV-1) Rev protein; rev; enhances nuclear export of unspliced and incompletely spliced viral mRNAs
   1720..1743    +  promoter       SV40 promoter (fragment): SV40 early promoter
   1744..1815    +  promoter       SV40 promoter (fragment): SV40 enhancer and early promoter
   1839..1974    +  rep_origin     SV40 ori: SV40 origin of replication
   2020..2616    +  CDS            PuroR (fragment): puromycin N-acetyltransferase; pac from Streptomyces; confers resistance to puromycin
   2665..2782    +  misc_feature   cPPT/CTS: central polypurine tract and central termination sequence of HIV-1
   2847..2913    +  CDS            small t antigen (fragment): SV40 (simian virus 40) small t antigen
   2920..4098    +  promoter       EF-1α promoter: strong constitutive promoter for human elongation factor EF-1α
   4115..4441    +  CDS            HMGA2: HMGA2_HUMAN - Also known as HMGIC. Experimental evidence at protein level: Swiss-Prot protein existence level 1. Functions as a transcriptional regulator. Functions in cell cycle regulation through CCNA2. Plays an important role in chromosome condensation during the meiotic G2/M transition of spermatocytes. Plays a role in postnatal myogenesis, is involved in satellite cell activation (By similarity). Positively regulates IGF2 expression through PLAG1 and in a PLAG1-independent manner (PubMed:28796236). From Homo sapiens (Human).
   4457..4510    +  promoter       U6 promoter (fragment): RNA polymerase III promoter for human U6 snRNA
   4552..5140    +  misc_feature   WPRE: woodchuck hepatitis virus posttranscriptional regulatory element
   5191..5210    +  misc_feature   cPPT/CTS (fragment): central polypurine tract and central termination sequence of HIV-1
   5212..5445    +  LTR            3' LTR (ΔU3): self-inactivating 3' long terminal repeat (LTR) from HIV-1
   5523..5644    +  polyA_signal   SV40 poly(A) signal: SV40 polyadenylation signal
   5684..5819    +  rep_origin     SV40 ori: SV40 origin of replication
   5840..5858    -  promoter       T7 promoter: promoter for bacteriophage T7 RNA polymerase
   5866..6021    +  CDS            lacZα (fragment): LacZα fragment of β-galactosidase; lacZ fragment
   6026..6454    +  rep_origin     f1 ori (sequence partly withheld): f1 bacteriophage origin of replication; arrow indicates direction of (+) strand synthesis
   6507..6611    +  promoter       AmpR promoter: bla
   6612..7472    +  CDS            AmpR: β-lactamase; bla; confers resistance to ampicillin, carbenicillin, and related antibiotics
   7643..8231    +  rep_origin     ori: high-copy-number ColE1/pMB1/pBR322/pUC origin of replication
   8414..8506    +  CDS            lacI (fragment): lac repressor; lacI; The lac repressor binds to the lac operator to inhibit transcription in E. coli. This inhibition can be relieved by adding lactose or isopropyl-β-D-thiogalactopyranoside (IPTG).
   8519..8540    +  protein_bind   CAP binding site: CAP binding activates transcription in the presence of cAMP. E. coli catabolite activator protein
   8555..8585    +  promoter       lac promoter: promoter for the E. coli lac operon
   8593..8609    +  protein_bind   lac operator: The lac repressor binds to the lac operator to inhibit transcription in E. coli. This inhibition can be relieved by adding lactose or isopropyl-β-D-thiogalactopyranoside (IPTG). lac repressor encoded by lacI
   8654..8672    +  promoter       T3 promoter: promoter for bacteriophage T3 RNA polymerase
