[The description below was written by a language model from this plasmid's Addgene catalogue record and pLannotate feature annotations shown in this document.]
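Description:
TFORF2851 is a third-generation-style, self-inactivating lentiviral expression plasmid built on the pLX_TRC317 backbone and carrying the human transcription factor HMGA2 as its open reading frame. It belongs to a barcoded transcription factor ORF collection in which each clone pairs an ORF with a unique 24-bp barcode, so that the factor delivered to a cell can be identified by sequencing in pooled overexpression screens such as directed-differentiation screens. In bacteria the plasmid is maintained through a high-copy ColE1/pUC-type origin and selected with ampicillin via the bla gene. An f1 origin and remnants of a lac/lacZα cloning region flanked by T3 and T7 promoters are also present in the backbone. The depositor warns that recombination can occur, which is common for plasmids carrying LTR repeats.

The viral genome is transcribed in packaging cells from an RSV promoter fused to a truncated HIV-1 5' LTR. It includes the Ψ packaging signal with a gag fragment, the Rev response element for Rev-dependent nuclear export, and a cPPT/CTS element that aids nuclear import of the reverse-transcribed genome. Within the provirus, an SV40 early promoter drives puromycin N-acetyltransferase for selection of transduced mammalian cells, and a separate EF-1α promoter drives constitutive expression of the HMGA2 coding sequence. A WPRE follows the ORF to enhance transcript stability and expression, and the ΔU3 3' LTR inactivates the viral promoter after integration. An SV40 polyadenylation signal lies just beyond the 3' LTR. The barcode itself is not annotated in the feature table, and a short U6 promoter fragment is called between the ORF and the WPRE, but the record does not state its role. No epitope tag or reporter is annotated.
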