Addgene plasmid #143639: TFORF2851
Purpose: Lentiviral vector for overexpressing transcription factor ORFs with unique 24-bp barcodes. Barcodes facilitate identification of transcription factors in pooled screens.
Depositing lab: Feng Zhang. Depositing organization: Broad Institute. Publication: A transcription factor atlas of directed differentiation. Joung J, Ma S, Tay T, Geiger-Schuller KR, Kirchgatterer PC, Verdine VK, Guo B, Arias-Garcia MA, Allen WE, Singh A, Kuksenko O, Abudayyeh OO, Gootenberg JS, Fu Z, Macrae RK, Buenrostro JD, Regev A, Zhang F. Cell. 2023 Jan 5;186(1):209-229.e26. doi: 10.1016/j.cell.2022.11.026. PubMed 36608654.
Backbone
  Vector backbone: pLX_TRC317
  Backbone manufacturer: Broad Institute Genetic Perturbation Platform
  Backbone size w/o insert (bp): 8264
  Vector type: Mammalian Expression, Lentiviral
  Selectable markers: Puromycin
Growth in bacteria
  Bacterial resistance: Ampicillin, 100 μg/mL
  Growth temperature: 37°C
  Growth strain: NEB Stable
  Copy number: High Copy
Gene/Insert
  Gene/Insert name: HMGA2
  Species: H. sapiens (human)
  Insert size (bp): 431
  Entrez Gene: HMGA2 (a.k.a. BABL, HMGI-C, HMGIC, LIPO, SRS5, STQTL9)
  Promoter: EF1a
  Cloning method: Unknown
  Sequencing primers: 5′ GGGTGGAGACTGAAGTTAGGCCAG; 3′ CACATAGCGTAAAAGGAGCAACATAG
Terms and licenses: Academic/Nonprofit Terms; Industry Terms: Not Available to Industry
Depositor comments: NM_003483,ENST00000403681 . The transcription factor ORF portion of this plasmid was synthesized by Genewiz. Please test multiple small colonies in case of plasmid recombination. To make this collection available in a timely manner, a portion of this collection was not fully sequenced by Addgene. If an Addgene verified full plasmid sequence is not available, please contact us prior to placing an order to request the full sequence.
How to cite: TFORF2851 was a gift from Feng Zhang (Addgene plasmid # 143639 ; http://n2t.net/addgene:143639 ; RRID:Addgene_143639)
