>Addgene plasmid #143639 | TFORF2851 | depositor partial sequence | sequence record 283047 | Insert
ACCGCCACCATGAGCGCACGCGGTGAGGGCGCGGGGCAGCCGTCCACTTCAGCCCAGGGACAACCTGCCG
CCCCAGCGCCTCAGAAGAGAGGACGCGGCCGCCCCAGGAAGCAGCAGCAAGAACCAACCGGTGAGCCCTC
TCCTAAGAGACCCAGGGGAAGACCCAAAGGCAGCAAAAACAAGAGTCCCTCTAAAGCAGCTCAAAAGAAA
GCAGAAGCCACTGGAGAAAAACGGCCAAGAGGCAGACCTAGGAAATGGCCACAACAAGTTGTTCAGAAGA
AGCCTGCTCAGGAGGAAACTGAAGAGACATCCTCACAAGAGTCTGCCGAAGAGGACTAGTAATGAACTAG
TCCGTAACTTGAAAGTATTTCGATTTCTTGGCTTTATATATCTTGTGGAAAGGACGAGGAACCCTCAACA
AGGAGTCGCCG
