>Addgene plasmid #143639 | TFORF2851 | depositor partial sequence | sequence record 283048 | Barcode
GGAACCCTCAACAAGGAGTCGCCG
